Addgene plasmid #238594: HiBiT-TREX1 Fusion Vector
Purpose: Express HiBiT-TREX1 Fusion Protein in Mammalian Cells under a CMV promoter
Depositing lab: Promega Corporation.
Backbone
  Vector backbone: pBiT3.1-N [CMV/HiBiT/Blast] Vector
  Vector type: Mammalian Expression
  Selectable markers: Blasticidin
Growth in bacteria
  Bacterial resistance: Kanamycin, 50 μg/mL
  Growth temperature: 37°C
  Growth strain: DH5alpha
  Copy number: High Copy
Gene/Insert
  Gene/Insert name: TREX1
  Species: H. sapiens (human)
  Mutation: None
  Entrez Gene: TREX1 (a.k.a. AGS1, CRV, DRN3, HERNS, RVCLS)
  Promoter: CMV
  Tag / fusion protein: HiBiT (N terminal on backbone)
  Cloning method: Other
Terms and licenses: Academic/Nonprofit Terms; Industry Terms
How to cite: HiBiT-TREX1 Fusion Vector was a gift from Promega Corporation (Addgene plasmid # 238594 ; http://n2t.net/addgene:238594 ; RRID:Addgene_238594)
