[The description below was written by a language model from this plasmid's Addgene catalogue record and pLannotate feature annotations shown in this document.]
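Description:
HiBiT-TREX1 Fusion Vector is a 5.2 kb mammalian expression plasmid built on the pBiT3.1-N [CMV/HiBiT/Blast] backbone. It produces human TREX1 carrying an N-terminal HiBiT tag. In bacteria it replicates from a high-copy ColE1/pUC-type origin and is selected with kanamycin, through a neo (nptII) coding sequence driven by the synthetic bacterial EM7 promoter. A single loxP site lies just upstream of this cassette; the record does not explain its role. For selecting transfected mammalian cells, a separate cassette on the opposite strand expresses blasticidin S deaminase (BSD) from the SV40 enhancer/early promoter and ends in a synthetic poly(A) signal.

The expression unit consists of the human CMV immediate-early enhancer and promoter, then a chimeric β-globin/immunoglobulin heavy-chain intron that generally improves transcript processing and expression. A T7 promoter follows, which could support in vitro transcription. The unmutated TREX1 open reading frame comes next, with a residual multiple cloning site fragment and an SV40 polyadenylation signal downstream. The HiBiT peptide is not annotated separately in the feature table, but the catalogue lists it as a backbone-encoded N-terminal tag, so it presumably lies in the short interval between the T7 promoter and the TREX1 coding sequence. A further SV40 poly(A) signal sits upstream of the CMV enhancer.

TREX1 is the major cellular 3'-to-5' DNA exonuclease. It degrades cytosolic DNA fragments and thereby limits interferon-stimulatory innate immune signalling. HiBiT is a small peptide that complements the LgBiT subunit to reconstitute a luminescent NanoBiT luciferase, so the fusion allows luminescence-based detection and quantification of TREX1 in transiently transfected or blasticidin-selected mammalian cells. The record does not specify particular assays.
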