Features (pLannotate 1.2.2; 17 found; start..end, strand, type, name):
     24..105     -  polyA_signal   SV40 poly(A) signal: SV40 polyadenylation signal
    128..211     -  CDS            large T antigen (fragment): large T antigen from SV40 (simian virus 40)
    276..641     +  enhancer       CMV enhancer: human cytomegalovirus immediate early enhancer
    643..842     +  promoter       CMV promoter: human cytomegalovirus (CMV) immediate early promoter
    981..1113    +  intron         chimeric intron: chimera between introns from human β-globin and immunoglobulin heavy chain genes
   1157..1175    +  promoter       T7 promoter: promoter for bacteriophage T7 RNA polymerase
   1250..2188    +  CDS            TREX1: TREX1_HUMAN - Experimental evidence at protein level: Swiss-Prot protein existence level 1. Major cellular 3'-to-5' DNA exonuclease which digests single- stranded DNA (ssDNA) and double-stranded DNA (dsDNA) with mismatched 3' termini. Prevents cell-intrinsic initiation of autoimmunity. Acts by metabolizing DNA fragments from endogenous retroelements, including L1, LTR and SINE elements. Unless degraded, these DNA fragments accumulate in the cytosol and activate the IFN-stimulatory DNA (ISD) response and innate immune signaling. Prevents chronic ATM-dependent checkpoint activation, by processin
   2220..2238    +  misc_feature   MCS (fragment): pUC18/19 multiple cloning site
   2287..2408    -  polyA_signal   SV40 poly(A) signal: SV40 polyadenylation signal
   2431..2499    -  CDS            large T antigen (fragment): large T antigen from SV40 (simian virus 40)
   2523..2556    +  protein_bind   loxP: Cre-mediated recombination occurs in the 8-bp core sequence (GCATACAT). Cre recombinase
   2566..2613    +  promoter       EM7 promoter: synthetic bacterial promoter&nbsp
   2645..3436    +  CDS            neo: KKA2_KLEPN - Also known as kan, nptII. Experimental evidence at protein level: Swiss-Prot protein existence level 1. Resistance to kanamycin, neomycin, paromomycin, ribostamycin, butirosin and gentamicin B. From Klebsiella pneumoniae.
   3597..4185    -  rep_origin     ori: high-copy-number ColE1/pMB1/pBR322/pUC origin of replication
   4311..4359    -  polyA_signal   poly(A) signal: synthetic polyadenylation signal
   4383..4781    -  CDS            BSD: blasticidin S deaminase; Aspergillus terreus BSD; confers resistance to blasticidin
   4812..5169    -  promoter       SV40 promoter: SV40 enhancer and early promoter
>Addgene plasmid #238594 | HiBiT-TREX1 Fusion Vector | addgene full sequence | sequence record 478472 | Addgene NGS Result
AAGACGCGTTAATTAAGACGTCGGCAGTGAAAAAAATGCTTTATTTGTGAAATTTGTGATGCTATTGCTT
TATTTGTAACCATTATAAGCTGCAATAAACAAGTTAACAACAACAATTGCATTCATTTTATGTTTCAGGT
TCAGGGGGAGGTGTGGGAGGTTTTTTAAAGCAAGTAAAACCTCTACAAATGTGGTATGGCTGATTATGAT
CCGCGGCCGCAATACGTCGACGTTATCAGCTGACTTCGTACGAGAGCCTAGGATTATGGCGCGCCACTAG
TTATTAATAGTAATCAATTACGGGGTCATTAGTTCATAGCCCATATATGGAGTTCCGCGTTACATAACTT
ACGGTAAATGGCCCGCCTGGCTGACCGCCCAACGACCCCCGCCCATTGACGTCAATAATGACGTATGTTC
CCATAGTAACGCCAATAGGGACTTTCCATTGACGTCAATGGGTGGAGTATTTACGGTAAACTGCCCACTT
GGCAGTACATCAAGTGTATCATATGCCAAGTCCGCCCCCTATTGACGTCAATGACGGTAAATGGCCCGCC
TGGCATTATGCCCAGTACATGACCTTACGGGACTTTCCTACTTGGCAGTACATCTACGTATTAGTCATCG
CTATTACCATGGTGATGCGGTTTTGGCAGTACACCAATGGGCGTGGATAGCGGTTTGACTCACGGGGATT
TCCAAGTCTCCACCCCATTGACGTCAATGGGAGTTTGTTTTGGCACCAAAATCAACGGGACTTTCCAAAA
TGTCGTAATAACCCCGCCCCGTTGACGCAAATGGGCGGTAGGCGTGTACGGTGGGAGGTCTATATAAGCA
GAGCTGGTTTAGTGAACCGTCAGATCACTAGAATCTTTATTGCGGTAGTTTATCACAGTTAAATTGCTAA
CGCAGTCAGTGCTTCTGACACAACAGTCTCGAACTTAAGCTGCAGAAGTTGGTCGTGAGGCACTGGGCAG
GTAAGTATCAAGGTTACAAGACAGGTTTAAGGAGACCAATAGAAACTGGGCTTGTCGAGACAGAGAAGAC
TCTTGCGTTTCTGATAGGCACCTATTGGTCTTACTGACATCCACTTTGCCTTTCTCTCCACAGGTGTCCA
CTCCCAGTTCAATTACAGCTCTTAAGGCTAGAGTATTAATACGACTCACTATAGGGGTTAGCGATCGCCA
TGGTGAGCGGCTGGCGGCTGTTCAAGAAGATTAGCGGGAGCTCCGGTGGCTCGAGCGGTGGATCTCAGGC
GTTGCCCCCTGGCCCTATGCAAACTCTCATATTTTTTGACATGGAAGCGACCGGACTCCCCTTTAGCCAG
CCAAAAGTGACTGAACTGTGCCTTCTCGCCGTGCATCGATGCGCTCTGGAATCCCCACCAACGAGTCAGG
GGCCACCTCCGACAGTACCGCCGCCCCCTAGAGTTGTCGACAAGCTTTCTCTGTGCGTCGCACCTGGAAA
AGCTTGTAGCCCGGCCGCCTCTGAGATTACAGGACTTTCTACCGCAGTATTGGCTGCGCACGGTCGCCAG
TGCTTCGACGACAATTTGGCAAATCTCCTGTTGGCTTTTCTTAGACGCCAGCCCCAACCCTGGTGTCTGG
TTGCTCACAACGGTGACCGGTACGATTTTCCGCTGCTCCAAGCGGAATTGGCGATGCTGGGTCTTACTTC
CGCCCTCGACGGGGCTTTCTGTGTCGACTCCATAACGGCCCTGAAAGCTCTTGAGCGAGCGTCATCACCA
AGCGAGCACGGCCCCAGAAAATCTTATTCACTGGGATCCATATATACTCGCCTGTATGGGCAGAGTCCCC
CAGATAGCCACACCGCAGAAGGTGATGTCTTGGCTCTCCTCAGTATTTGCCAATGGAGACCCCAGGCGTT
GCTCAGATGGGTGGATGCCCATGCAAGACCCTTTGGGACCATTCGGCCGATGTATGGGGTGACTGCTTCC
GCTCGCACTAAGCCCAGGCCGAGCGCAGTTACTACCACGGCGCATCTGGCAACAACCCGGAACACTTCCC
CTTCACTGGGCGAGAGCCGGGGTACGAAAGATCTCCCTCCCGTAAAAGACCCCGGTGCGCTTTCAAGGGA
AGGTCTTTTGGCCCCACTCGGCCTTTTGGCTATTTTGACGCTGGCAGTAGCCACGTTGTACGGCTTGTCT
CTGGCGACACCCGGAGAGTAATTCTAGAGGTCAAGCTTCGGGGGTTTAAACCTGCAGGCATGCAAGCTGA
TTTGGCTGCTGCCACCGCTGAGCAAGGCCGCTTCGAGCAGACATGATAAGATACATTGATGAGTTTGGAC
AAACCACAACTAGAATGCAGTGAAAAAAATGCTTTATTTGTGAAATTTGTGATGCTATTGCTTTATTTGT
AACCATTATAAGCTGCAATAAACAAGTTAACAACAACAATTGCATTCATTTTATGTTTCAGGTTCAGGGG
GAGATGTGGGAGGTTTTTTTAAGCAAGTAAAACCTCTACAAATGTGGTAAAATCTTAATTAAGACTTCTA
ATATAACTTCGTATAGCATACATTATACGAAGTTATGGTTCCACTGTTGACAATTAATCATCGGCATAGT
ATATCGGCATAGTATAATACGACAAGGTGAGGAACTAAACCCAGGAGGCAGATCATGATTGAACAAGATG
GATTGCACGCAGGTTCTCCGGCCGCTTGGGTGGAGAGGCTATTCGGCTATGACTGGGCACAACAGACAAT
CGGCTGCTCTGATGCCGCCGTGTTCCGGCTGTCAGCGCAGGGGCGCCCGGTTCTTTTTGTCAAGACCGAC
CTGTCCGGTGCCCTGAATGAACTGCAGGACGAGGCAGCGCGGCTATCGTGGCTGGCCACGACGGGCGTTC
CTTGCGCAGCTGTGCTCGACGTTGTCACTGAAGCGGGAAGGGACTGGCTGCTATTGGGCGAAGTGCCGGG
GCAGGATCTCCTGTCATCTCACCTTGCTCCTGCCGAGAAAGTATCCATCATGGCTGATGCAATGCGGCGG
CTGCATACGCTTGATCCGGCTACCTGCCCATTCGACCACCAAGCGAAACATCGCATCGAGCGAGCACGTA
CTCGGATGGAAGCCGGTCTTGTCGATCAGGATGATCTGGACGAAGAGCATCAGGGGCTCGCGCCAGCCGA
ACTGTTCGCCAGGCTCAAGGCGCGCATGCCCGACGGCGAGGATCTCGTCGTGACCCATGGCGATGCCTGC
TTGCCGAATATCATGGTGGAAAATGGCCGCTTTTCTGGATTCATCGACTGTGGCCGGCTGGGTGTGGCGG
ACCGCTATCAGGACATAGCGTTGGCTACCCGTGATATTGCTGAAGAGCTTGGCGGCGAATGGGCTGACCG
CTTCCTCGTGCTTTACGGTATCGCCGCTCCCGATTCGCAGCGCATCGCCTTCTATCGCCTTCTTGACGAG
TTCTTCTGATTCGAAATGACCGACCAAGCGACGCCCAACCGGTATCAGCTCACTCAAAGGCGGTAATACG
GTTATCCACAGAATCAGGGGATAACGCAGGAAAGAACATGTGAGCAAAAGGCCAGCAAAAGGCCAGGAAC
CGTAAAAAGGCCGCGTTGCTGGCGTTTTTCCATAGGCTCCGCCCCCCTGACGAGCATCACAAAAATCGAC
GCTCAAGTCAGAGGTGGCGAAACCCGACAGGACTATAAAGATACCAGGCGTTTCCCCCTGGAAGCTCCCT
CGTGCGCTCTCCTGTTCCGACCCTGCCGCTTACCGGATACCTGTCCGCCTTTCTCCCTTCGGGAAGCGTG
GCGCTTTCTCATAGCTCACGCTGTAGGTATCTCAGTTCGGTGTAGGTCGTTCGCTCCAAGCTGGGCTGTG
TGCACGAACCCCCCGTTCAGCCCGACCGCTGCGCCTTATCCGGTAACTATCGTCTTGAGTCCAACCCGGT
AAGACACGACTTATCGCCACTGGCAGCAGCCACTGGTAACAGGATTAGCAGAGCGAGGTATGTAGGCGGT
GCTACAGAGTTCTTGAAGTGGTGGCCTAACTACGGCTACACTAGAAGGACAGTATTTGGTATCTGCGCTC
TGCTGAAGCCAGTTACCTTCGGAAAAAGAGTTGGTAGCTCTTGATCCGGCAAACAAACCACCGCTGGTAG
CGGTGGTTTTTTTGTTTGCAAGCAGCAGATTACGCGCAGAAAAAAAGGATTTCAAGAAGATCCTTTGATC
TTTTCTACGGGGTCTGACGCTCAGTGGAACGAAAACTCACGTTAAGGGATTTTGGTCATGAGATTATCAA
AAAGGATCTTCACCTAGATCCTTTTATAGTCCGGAATCGTCACACAAAAAACCAACACACAGATGTAATG
AAAATAAAGATATTTTATTGCGGCCATCGTGATGGCTAGAGTTTAGCCCTCCCACACATAACCAGAGGGC
AGCAATTCACGAATCCCAACTGCCGTCGGCTGTCCATCACTGTCCTTCACTATGGCTTTGATCCCAGGAT
GCAGATCGAGAAGCACCTGTCGGCACCGTCCGCAGGGGCTCAAGATGCCCCTGTTCTCATTTCCGATCGC
GACGATACAAGTCAGGTTGCCAGCTGCCGCAGCAGCAGCAGTGCCCAGCACCACGAGTTCTGCACAAGGT
CCCCCAGTAAAATGATATACATTGACACCAGTGAAGATGCGGCCGTCGCTAGAGAGAGCTGCGCTGGCGA
CGCTGTAGTCTTCAGAGATGGGGATGCTGTTGATTGTAGCCGTTGCTCTTTCAATGAGGGTGGATTCTTC
TTGAGACAAAGGCTTGGCCATGGTGGCGCTAGTGTCAGAAGAATCGAGCTTTTTGCAAAAGCCTAGGCCT
CCAAAAAAGCCTCCTCACTACTTCTGGAATAGCTCAGAGGCCGAGGCGGCCTCGGCCTCTGCATAAATAA
AAAAAATTAGTCAGCCATGGGGCGGAGAATGGGCGGAACTGGGCGGAGTTAGGGGCGGGATGGGCGGAGT
TAGGGGCGGGACTATGGTTGCTGACTAATTGAGATGCATGCTTTGCATACTTCTGCCTGCTGGGGAGCCT
GGGGACTTTCCACACCTGGTTGCTGACTAATTGAGATGCATGCTTTGCATACTTCTGCCTGCTGGGGAGC
CTGGGGACTTTCCACACCCTAACTGACACACATTCCACAGCTGGTTCTTTCCGCCTCAGAAGGTACCTAA
CCAAGTTCCTCTTTCAGAGGTTATTTCAGGCCATGGTGCTGCGC
